>Addgene plasmid #241108 | pDMJ2-SARS-CoV-2-Spike (BA.5-5b) | addgene full sequence | sequence record 486232 | Addgene NGS Result
ATGTTCGTGTTTCTGGTTCTGCTTCCCCTGGTCTCTAGTCAGTGCGTCAACCTTATCACCCGAACACAGA
GTTATACCAATTCCTTTACGAGAGGTGTTTACTATCCCGATAAAGTGTTCCGGAGCAGTGTTCTGCACTC
CACTCAGGACCTCTTCCTGCCCTTCTTTTCAAACGTTACATGGTTTCACGCAATCAGTGGGACTAACGGC
ATCAAGAGGTTCGACAACCCCGTGTTGCCTTTCAACGACGGCGTGTATTTTGCCAGTACCGAAAAGAGCA
ATATCATCCGGGGATGGATCTTCGGCACGACCCTTGATAGTAAGACACAAAGCCTGCTCATAGTGAATAA
TGCAACGAACGTCGTAATCAAGGTGTGCGAGTTCCAGTTTTGCAATGACCCTTTTCTGGACGTGTATTAC
CATAAGAACAATAAATCTTGGAGCGAAAGTGAGTTCCGGGTGTACTCCAGCGCAAATAACTGTACTTTTG
AGTATGTGAGCCAGCCGTTTCTGATGGACCTCGAAGGCAAACAGGGCAATTTCAAAAACCTGCGCGAATT
TGTGTTCAAGAACATCGACGGTTATTTCAAGATCTACTCCAAGCATACCCCTATTAACCTGGGTCGCGAT
CTGCCACAAGGCTTTTCAGCCCTCGAACCTCTCGTGGATTTGCCGATTGGCATAAACATTACCCGCTTCC
AAACATTGCTCGCACTGCATCGGTCTTATCTGACCCCAGGAGACTCATCCAGCGGATGGACTGCCGGGGC
TGCTGCATATTACGTCGGGTACCTGCAGCCGAGGACTTTCCTGCTGAAGTACAATGAGAACGGCACTATT
ACCGACGCTGTTGATTGCGCGCTGGACCCATTGTCTGAAACCAAATGTACACTGAAAAGTTTCACAGTCG
AGAAAGGGATCTATCAGACATCAAATTTCAGGGTTCAGCCCACAGAGAGCATTGTTAGATTCCCCAACAT
CACCAACTTGTGCCCATTCGATGAGGTCTTTAATGCTACCAGGTTCGCCAGCGTGTATGCGTGGAATAGG
AAAAGAATCAGCAATTGCGTGGCCGATTACAGCGTGCTGTACAACTTCGCGCCCTTCTTCGCATTCAAAT
GCTACGGCGTGTCCCCTACCAAGCTCAACGATCTGTGTTTTACTAACGTTTACGCCGATAGCTTCGTGAT
TAGGGGGAATGAGGTAAGCCAAATCGCACCTGGCCAGACCGGAAATATTGCAGACTATAATTACAAGCTT
CCCGATGATTTCACCGGGTGCGTCATCGCGTGGAACTCCAATAAGCTCGATTCAAAAGTGGGAGGTAACT
ATAACTACCGGTACAGGTTGTTTCGAAAGTCCAACCTGAAGCCTTTTGAGCGGGACATTTCAACCGAGAT
TTTCCAGGCCGGAAATAAACCCTGCACCGGGGTCGCAGGGGTGAATTGTTACTTCCCTCTTCGGTCTTAC
GGATTTCGCCCGACATACGGGGTTGGCCACCAGCCATACCGGGTGGTAGTGCTTTCATTTGAGCTGCTTC
ATGCCCCTGCTACAGTTTGTGGCCCTAAGAAGTCTACCAACCTTGTTAAAAATAAGTGCGTGAACTTTAA
TTTCAACGGTCTCACTGGTACTGGAGTTCTCACGGAATCCAACAAGAAATTCTTGCCTTTCCAGCAGTTT
GGCAGGGATATTGCAGACACTACCGACGCCGTCCGAGATCCCCAGACACTGGAGATACTGGACATAACTC
CTTGTTCTTTTGGCGGAGTTTCAGTTATTACCCCCGGTACGAACACCAGTAATCAAGTCGCTGTGCTGTA
CCAGGGCGTAAATTGCACCGAGGTCCCCGTCGCTATTCACGCAGACCAGCTCACTCCAACATGGCGCGTC
TACTCTACTGGAAGTAACGTGTTCCAGACTAGAGCCGGCTGCCTCATTGGAGCCGAGTACGTTAACAATT
CTTATGAATGTGATATCCCGATAGGAGCAGGTATCTGCGCATCTTATCAGACTCAGACAAAGTCCCACAG
AAGAGCTAGGTCAGTGGCGTCCCAGTCCATCATTGCCTATACAATGAGCCTGGGGGCTGAAAACTCCGTG
GCCTATAGCAACAACTCTATAGCTATCCCCACTAATTTTACCATCTCTGTAACCACAGAGATCTTGCCAG
TCTCTATGACAAAAACGTCCGTCGATTGTACGATGTACATCTGCGGGGATAGCACCGAATGCTCCAATCT
TTTGCTGCAGTATGGCAGTTTCTGTACACAGCTGAAACGAGCCCTGACAGGGATTGCGGTGGAACAGGAT
AAGAACACCCAAGAAGTGTTTGCGCAGGTGAAACAGATTTACAAAACCCCACCAATAAAGTATTTTGGTG
GGTTCAATTTCTCTCAAATCCTGCCTGATCCTTCTAAACCTAGCAAACGGAGCTTTATAGAGGATCTGCT
CTTTAATAAGGTCACGCTCGCTGATGCTGGATTTATTAAACAGTATGGCGATTGTCTGGGCGACATTGCT
GCTCGCGATCTGATCTGTGCCCAGAAGTTCAATGGTCTCACGGTACTGCCTCCACTTCTGACCGATGAGA
TGATTGCCCAATATACCAGTGCCCTGCTTGCCGGCACCATTACATCCGGATGGACATTCGGTGCCGGAGC
CGCACTGCAAATCCCCTTTGCAATGCAGATGGCTTATCGCTTTAATGGGATTGGGGTGACTCAGAACGTG
CTGTACGAAAACCAGAAACTGATAGCCAACCAGTTCAATTCCGCTATTGGCAAGATACAGGACTCCCTGA
GCTCCACAGCGTCAGCGCTCGGGAAGCTGCAAGACGTGGTCAATCACAACGCACAGGCCTTGAACACCCT
CGTCAAGCAACTGAGTAGCAAGTTCGGCGCCATAAGCTCAGTGCTGAATGACATCCTTAGTAGACTGGAT
AAAGTCGAGGCCGAAGTACAGATCGACCGGCTGATTACCGGACGATTGCAGTCCCTCCAGACTTACGTCA
CACAGCAGCTGATAAGAGCCGCAGAGATTAGGGCCTCTGCAAATTTGGCTGCTACAAAAATGTCCGAATG
CGTCCTGGGGCAATCAAAGCGCGTAGACTTTTGTGGCAAGGGCTACCACCTGATGTCATTCCCACAATCC
GCCCCACACGGTGTTGTGTTTCTGCATGTTACTTACGTGCCCGCTCAAGAGAAGAATTTTACCACTGCCC
CCGCCATCTGCCATGACGGCAAGGCCCATTTTCCAAGAGAAGGGGTCTTCGTGAGCAATGGAACGCACTG
GTTCGTGACTCAGAGAAACTTTTATGAGCCCCAGATCATTACAACTGACAACACATTTGTATCTGGCAAT
TGTGACGTGGTGATTGGGATAGTGAATAACACCGTGTACGATCCACTGCAACCGGAACTCGACTCTTTCA
AGGAGGAACTGGACAAGTACTTCAAGAATCACACCAGCCCCGATGTGGACCTGGGTGACATCAGTGGAAT
CAACGCTAGCGTAGTGAATATCCAGAAAGAGATCGACAGATTGAACGAAGTCGCCAAGAACCTGAACGAG
TCACTGATTGACCTGCAGGAGTTGGGAAAATACGAGCAGTACATTAAGTGGCCATGGTATATCTGGCTCG
GGTTTATCGCCGGACTCATCGCTATCGTAATGGTGACCATCATGCTTTGTTGTATGACTAGCTGCTGCAG
CTGCCTTAAAGGCTGTTGTAGCTGCGGCTCTTGCTGTAAATAATGATGAGGATCCAGATCTGCTGTGCCT
TCTAGTTGCCAGCCATCTGTTGTTTGCCCCTCCCCCGTGCCTTCCTTGACCCTGGAAGGTGCCACTCCCA
CTGTCCTTTCCTAATAAAATGAGGAAATTGCATCGCATTGTCTGAGTAGGTGTCATTCTATTCTGGGGGG
TGGGGTGGGGCAGGACAGCAAGGGGGAGGATTGGGAAGACAATAGCAGGCATGCTGGGGATGCGGTGGGC
TCTATGGGTACCCAGGTGCTGAAGAATTGACCCGGTTCCTCCTGGGCCAGAAAGAAGCAGGCACATCCCC
TTCTCTGTGACACACCCTGTCCACGCCCCTGGTTCTTAGTTCCAGCCCCACTCATAGGACACTCATAGCT
CAGGAGGGCTCCGCCTTCAATCCCACCCGCTAAAGTACTTGGAGCGGTCTCTCCCTCCCTCATCAGCCCA
CCAAACCAAACCTAGCCTCCAAGAGTGGGAAGAAATTAAAGCAAGATAGGCTATTAAGTGCAGAGGGAGA
GAAAATGCCTCCAACATGTGAGGAAGTAATGAGAGAAATCATAGAATTTTAAGGCCATGATTTAAGGCCA
ATCGGAAAGAACATGTGAGCAAAAGGCCAGCAAAAGGCCAGGAACCGTAAAAAGGCCGCGTTGCTGGCGT
TTTTCCATAGGCTCCGCCCCCCTGACGAGCATCACAAAAATCGACGCTCAAGTCAGAGGTGGCGAAACCC
GACAGGACTATAAAGATACCAGGCGTTTCCCCCTGGAAGCTCCCTCGTGCGCTCTCCTGTTCCGACCCTG
CCGCTTACCGGATACCTGTCCGCCTTTCTCCCTTCGGGAAGCGTGGCGCTTTCTCATAGCTCACGCTGTA
GGTATCTCAGTTCGGTGTAGGTCGTTCGCTCCAAGCTGGGCTGTGTGCACGAACCCCCCGTTCAGCCCGA
CCGCTGCGCCTTATCCGGTAACTATCGTCTTGAGTCCAACCCGGTAAGACACGACTTATCGCCACTGGCA
GCAGCCACTGGTAACAGGATTAGCAGAGCGAGGTATGTAGGCGGTGCTACAGAGTTCTTGAAGTGGTGGC
CTAACTACGGCTACACTAGAAGAACAGTATTTGGTATCTGCGCTCTGCTGAAGCCAGTTACCTTCGGAAA
AAGAGTTGGTAGCTCTTGATCCGGCAAACAAACCACCGCTGGTAGCGGTGGTTTTTTTGTTTGCAAGCAG
CAGATTACGCGCAGAAAAAAAGGATCTCAAGAAGATCCTTTGATCTTTTCTACGGGGTCTGACGCTCAGT
GGAACGAAAACTCACGTTAAGGGATTTTGGTCATGAGATTATCAAAAAGGATCTTCACCTAGATCCTTTT
AAATTAAAAATGAAGTTTTAAATCAATCTAAAGTATATATGAGTAAACTTGGTCTGACAGTTACCAATGC
TTAATCAGTGAGGCACCTATCTCAGCGATCTGTCTATTTCGTTCATCCATAGTTGCCTGACTCCCCGTCG
TGTAGATAACTACGATACGGGAGGGCTTACCATCTGGCCCCAGTGCTGCAATGATACCGCGAGACCCACG
CTCACCGGCTCCAGATTTATCAGCAATAAACCAGCCAGCCGGAAGGGCCGAGCGCAGAAGTGGTCCTGCA
ACTTTATCCGCCTCCATCCAGTCTATTAATTGTTGCCGGGAAGCTAGAGTAAGTAGTTCGCCAGTTAATA
GTTTGCGCAACGTTGTTGCCATTGCTACAGGCATCGTGGTGTCACGCTCGTCGTTTGGTATGGCTTCATT
CAGCTCCGGTTCCCAACGATCAAGGCGAGTTACATGATCCCCCATGTTGTGCAAAAAAGCGGTTAGCTCC
TTCGGTCCTCCGATCGTTGTCAGAAGTAAGTTGGCCGCAGTGTTATCACTCATGGTTATGGCAGCACTGC
ATAATTCTCTTACTGTCATGCCATCCGTAAGATGCTTTTCTGTGACTGGTGAGTACTCAACCAAGTCATT
CTGAGAATAGTGTATGCGGCGACCGAGTTGCTCTTGCCCGGCGTCAATACGGGATAATACCGCGCCACAT
AGCAGAACTTTAAAAGTGCTCATCATTGGAAAACGTTCTTCGGGGCGAAAACTCTCAAGGATCTTACCGC
TGTTGAGATCCAGTTCGATGTAACCCACTCGTGCACCCAACTGATCTTCAGCATCTTTTACTTTCACCAG
CGTTTCTGGGTGAGCAAAAACAGGAAGGCAAAATGCCGCAAAAAAGGGAATAAGGGCGACACGGAAATGT
TGAATACTCATACTCTTCCTTTTTCAATATTATTGAAGCATTTATCAGGGTTATTGTCTCATGAGCGGAT
ACATATTTGAATGTATTTAGAAAAATAAACAAATAGGGGTTCCGCGCACATTTCCCCGAAAAGTGCCACC
TGACGTCCCAATGATTGCACCATATGCGGTGTGAAATACCGCACAGATGCGTAAGGAGAAAATACCGCAT
CAGATTGGCTATTGGCCATTGCATACGTTGTATCCATATCATAATATGTACATTTATATTGGCTCATGTC
CAACATTACCGCCATGTTGACATTGATTATTGACTAGTTATTAATAGTAATCAATTACGGGGTCATTAGT
TCATAGCCCATATATGGAGTTCCGCGTTACATAACTTACGGTAAATGGCCCGCCTGGCTGACCGCCCAAC
GACCCCCGCCCATTGACGTCAATAATGACGTATGTTCCCATAGTAACGCCAATAGGGACTTTCCATTGAC
GTCAATGGGTGGAGTATTTACGGTAAACTGCCCACTTGGCAGTACATCAAGTGTATCATATGCCAAGTAC
GCCCCCTATTGACGTCAATGACGGTAAATGGCCCGCCTGGCATTATGCCCAGTACATGACCTTATGGGAC
TTTCCTACTTGGCAGTACATCTACGTATTAGTCATCGCTATTACCATGGTGATGCGGTTTTGGCAGTACA
TCAATGGGCGTGGATAGCGGTTTGACTCACGGGGATTTCCAAGTCTCCACCCCATTGACGTCAATGGGAG
TTTGTTTTGGCACCAAAATCAACGGGACTTTCCAAAATGTCGTAACAACTCCGCCCCATTGACGCAAATG
GGCGGTAGGCGTGTACGGTGGGAGGTCTATATAAGCAGAGCTCGTTTAGTGAACCGTCAGATCGCCTGGA
GACGCCATCCACGCTGTTTTGACCTCCATAGAAGACACCGGGACCGATCCAGCCTCCATCGGCTCGCATC
TCTCCTTCACGCGCCCGCCGCCCTACCTGAGGCCGCCATCCACGCCGGTTGAGTCGCGTTCTGCCGCCTC
CCGCCTGTGGTGCCTCCTGAACTGCGTCCGCCGTCTAGGTAAGTTTAAAGCTCAGGTCGAGACCGGGCCT
TTGTCCGGCGCTCCCTTGGAGCCTACCTAGACTCAGCCGGCTCTCCACGCTTTGCCTGACCCTGCTTGCT
CAACTCTAGTTAACGGTGGAGGGCAGTGTAGTCTGAGCAGTACTCGTTGCTGCCGCGCGCGCCACCAGAC
ATAATAGCTGACAGACTAACAGACTGTTCCTTTCCATGGGTCTTTTCTGCAGTCACCGTCGTCGACACGT
GTGATCAGATATCGCGGCCGCTCTAGA
Features (pLannotate 1.2.2; 10 found; start..end, strand, type, name):
      1..3750    +  CDS            S: SPIKE_SARS2 - Experimental evidence at protein level: Swiss-Prot protein existence level 1. [Spike glycoprotein]: May down-regulate host tetherin (BST2) by lysosomal degradation, thereby counteracting its antiviral activity. From Severe acute respiratory syndrome coronavirus 2 (2019-nCoV) (SARS-CoV-2).
   3773..3997    +  polyA_signal   bGH poly(A) signal: bovine growth hormone polyadenylation signal
   4412..5000    -  rep_origin     ori: high-copy-number ColE1/pMB1/pBR322/pUC origin of replication
   5171..6031    -  CDS            AmpR: β-lactamase; bla; confers resistance to ampicillin, carbenicillin, and related antibiotics
   6032..6136    -  promoter       AmpR promoter: bla
   6176..6233    +  misc_feature   bom (fragment): basis of mobility region from pBR322
   6319..6698    +  enhancer       CMV enhancer: human cytomegalovirus immediate early enhancer
   6699..6902    +  promoter       CMV promoter: human cytomegalovirus (CMV) immediate early promoter
   6991..7218    +  LTR            5' LTR (truncated) (fragment): truncated 5' long terminal repeat (LTR) from human T-cell leukemia virus (HTLV) type 1
   7222..7332    +  intron         CMV intron (fragment): modified intron A from human cytomegalovirus
