[The description below was written by a language model from this plasmid's Addgene catalogue record and pLannotate feature annotations shown in this document.]
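Description:
pDMJ2-SARS-CoV-2-Spike (BA.5-5b) is a 7,377-nt mammalian expression plasmid built on the pDMJ2 backbone to produce a variant SARS-CoV-2 spike glycoprotein for pseudotyping viral particles. It is propagated in E. coli through a high-copy ColE1/pUC-type origin and selected with ampicillin via a β-lactamase gene under its own bla promoter. A short fragment of the pBR322 basis-of-mobility region is also annotated in the backbone. No mammalian selection marker or reporter appears in the feature table, consistent with transient use.

The expression cassette begins with the human cytomegalovirus immediate early enhancer and promoter. These are followed by a fragment of the HTLV-1 5' LTR and a fragment of modified CMV intron A, leader elements commonly placed upstream of a coding sequence to improve transcript processing and expression. Because the map is circular, these lead directly into the spike open reading frame at the start of the sequence record (about 3.75 kb), which is terminated by the bovine growth hormone polyadenylation signal.

The insert was made by gene synthesis and carries the set of substitutions and deletions recorded for the BA.5 background, including the H69/V70 and L24–P26 deletions, L452R, F486V, D614G and P681H. It also carries further changes such as T76I, M153S, Y473F, N481T and Q493R that define the "5b" design. The associated publication concerns computationally designed proteins that mimic antibody immune evasion in viral evolution. The spike is therefore presumably supplied in trans to coat pseudovirus particles, although the record does not specify the packaging system or the assays used.
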