Addgene plasmid #241108: pDMJ2-SARS-CoV-2-Spike (BA.5-5b)
Purpose: Expresses SARS-CoV-2 spike (BA.5-5b) protein for creating pseudotyped virus
Depositing lab: Jeremy Luban. Depositing organization: University of Massachusetts, Worcester. Publication: Computationally designed proteins mimic antibody immune evasion in viral evolution. Youssef N, Gurev S, Ghantous F, Brock KP, Jaimes JA, Thadani NN, Dauphin A, Sherman AC, Yurkovetskiy L, Soto D, Estanboulieh R, Kotzen B, Notin P, Kollasch AW, Cohen AA, Dross SE, Erasmus J, Fuller DH, Bjorkman PJ, Lemieux JE, Luban J, Seaman MS, Marks DS. Immunity. 2025 May 6:S1074-7613(25)00178-5. doi: 10.1016/j.immuni.2025.04.015. PubMed 40345199.
Backbone
  Vector backbone: pDMJ2
  Vector type: Mammalian Expression
Growth in bacteria
  Bacterial resistance: Ampicillin, 100 μg/mL
  Growth temperature: 37°C
  Growth strain: DH5alpha
  Copy number: High Copy
Gene/Insert
  Gene/Insert name: Spike (BA.5-5b)
  Species: SARS-CoV-2
  Mutation: N481T,T76I,M153S,Y473F,Q493R,T19I,L24del,P25del,P26del,A27S,H69del,V70del,G142D,V213G,G339D,S371F,S373P,S375F,T376A,D405N,R408S,K417N,N440K,L452R,S477N,T478K,E484A,F486V,Q498R,N501Y,Y505H,D614G,H655Y,N679K,P681H,N764K,D796Y,Q954H,N969K
  Entrez Gene: S (a.k.a. GU280_gp02, spike glycoprotein)
  Cloning method: Gene Synthesis
Terms and licenses: Academic/Nonprofit Terms; Industry Terms: Not Available to Industry
How to cite: pDMJ2-SARS-CoV-2-Spike (BA.5-5b) was a gift from Jeremy Luban (Addgene plasmid # 241108 ; http://n2t.net/addgene:241108 ; RRID:Addgene_241108)
